Addgene plasmid #101129: pSNAPf-Cox8A Control Plasmid
Purpose: Expression of SNAP-Tagged Cox8A in Mammalian cells
Depositing lab: New England Biolabs & Ana Egana. Depositing organization: New England Biolabs.
Backbone
  Vector backbone: pSNAP
  Backbone size w/o insert (bp): 6064
  Vector type: Mammalian Expression
  Selectable markers: Neomycin (select with G418) ; Kanamycin
Growth in bacteria
  Bacterial resistance: Ampicillin, 100 μg/mL
  Growth temperature: 37°C
  Growth strain: DH5alpha
  Copy number: High Copy
Gene/Insert
  Gene/Insert name: Cox8A (alt names: Cytochrome C oxidase, subunit 8-2; COX8-2)
  Species: H. sapiens (human)
  Insert size (bp): 207
  Entrez Gene: COX8A (a.k.a. COX, COX8, COX8-2, COX8L, MC4DN15, VIII, VIII-L)
  Promoter: CMV
  Tag / fusion protein: SNAP-tag (SNAPf) (C terminal on backbone)
  Cloning method: Restriction Enzyme; 5′ cloning site unknown (unknown if destroyed); 3′ cloning site unknown (unknown if destroyed)
  Sequencing primers: 5′ TAATACGACTCACTATAGGG (T7 Forward Primer); 3′ CTGGGGCAGGCACTTCCA (SNAP/CLIP Reverse Primer)
Terms and licenses: Academic/Nonprofit Terms; Industry Terms
Depositor comments: Originally cloned by Covalys. The SNAP-tag is an C-insert tag. Additional antibiotic resistance to Kanmycin For more information on this plasmid, please see https://www.addgene.org/depositor-collections/neb-cell-imaging-tags/ This plasmid is covered by one or more patents, trademarks and/or copyrights owned or controlled by New England Biolabs, Inc (NEB). For more information about commercial rights, please contact NEB's Global Business Development team at .
How to cite: pSNAPf-Cox8A Control Plasmid was a gift from New England Biolabs & Ana Egana (Addgene plasmid # 101129 ; http://n2t.net/addgene:101129 ; RRID:Addgene_101129)
