[The description below was written by a language model from this plasmid's Addgene catalogue record and pLannotate feature annotations shown in this document.]
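Description:
pSNAPf-Cox8A Control Plasmid is a mammalian expression vector built on the pSNAP backbone that produces human cytochrome c oxidase subunit 8A (COX8A) fused at its C terminus to the SNAPf variant of the SNAP-tag. It is propagated in E. coli from a high-copy ColE1/pUC-type origin and selected with ampicillin through the bla gene and its own promoter. The sequenced record is about 6.1 kb, which is essentially the figure the catalogue lists for the backbone without insert, so that catalogue entry probably reflects the whole plasmid.

Transcription is driven by the CMV immediate early enhancer and promoter, followed by a T7 promoter that also serves as a sequencing primer site. The annotated insert region includes the COX8 mitochondrial presequence, which targets the fusion to mitochondria. Downstream lies the fast-reacting, mammalian-optimised SNAP-tag, an O6-alkylguanine-DNA-alkyltransferase derivative that bonds covalently to benzylguanine substrates, allowing the fusion to be labelled with fluorescent or other functional probes. After the fusion come a chimeric intron, an EMCV IRES and the Tn5 NeoR/KanR gene, ending in SV40 polyadenylation signals. This bicistronic arrangement places G418 resistance on the same transcript as the tagged protein, which links selection of stable cell lines to expression of the fusion. The depositor also notes kanamycin resistance.

Short annotated fragments of an HIV-1 LTR, SV40 large T antigen, lacI, lac promoter/operator and bom appear to be backbone remnants rather than functional modules. As its name indicates, the plasmid serves as a control in a cell-imaging tag collection, consistent with use as a mitochondrial localisation reference for SNAP-tag labelling in mammalian cells.
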