Features (pLannotate 1.2.2; 20 found; start..end, strand, type, name):
      1..380     +  enhancer       CMV enhancer: human cytomegalovirus immediate early enhancer
    381..584     +  promoter       CMV promoter: human cytomegalovirus (CMV) immediate early promoter
    580..613     +  LTR            5' LTR (truncated) (fragment): truncated 5' long terminal repeat (LTR) from HIV-1
    629..647     +  promoter       T7 promoter: promoter for bacteriophage T7 RNA polymerase
    696..770     +  CDS            COX8 presequence: mitochondrial presequence of human cytochrome c oxidase subunit VIII (Rizutto et al., 1989)
    951..1496    +  CDS            SNAP-tag®: human O6-alkylguanine-DNA-alkyltransferase variant that forms covalent bonds with benzylguanine derivatives fast-reacting variant, optimized for mammalian expression
   1607..1836    +  intron         chimeric intron: chimera between introns from adenovirus and immunoglobulin heavy chain genes
   2020..2482    +  misc_feature   IRES: internal ribosome entry site (IRES) of the encephalomyocarditis virus (EMCV)
   2518..3321    +  CDS            NeoR/KanR: aminoglycoside phosphotransferase from Tn5; aph(3')-II (or nptII); confers resistance to neomycin, kanamycin, and G418 (Geneticin®)
   3344..3428    +  CDS            large T antigen (fragment): large T antigen from SV40 (simian virus 40)
   3451..3572    +  polyA_signal   SV40 poly(A) signal: SV40 polyadenylation signal
   3583..3634    +  polyA_signal   SV40 poly(A) signal (fragment): SV40 polyadenylation signal
   3698..3714    -  protein_bind   lac operator: The lac repressor binds to the lac operator to inhibit transcription in E. coli. This inhibition can be relieved by adding lactose or isopropyl-β-D-thiogalactopyranoside (IPTG). lac repressor encoded by lacI
   3722..3752    -  promoter       lac promoter: promoter for the E. coli lac operon
   3767..3788    -  protein_bind   CAP binding site: CAP binding activates transcription in the presence of cAMP. E. coli catabolite activator protein
   3801..3893    -  CDS            lacI (fragment): lac repressor; lacI; The lac repressor binds to the lac operator to inhibit transcription in E. coli. This inhibition can be relieved by adding lactose or isopropyl-β-D-thiogalactopyranoside (IPTG).
   4076..4664    -  rep_origin     ori: high-copy-number ColE1/pMB1/pBR322/pUC origin of replication
   4835..5695    -  CDS            AmpR: β-lactamase; bla; confers resistance to ampicillin, carbenicillin, and related antibiotics
   5696..5800    -  promoter       AmpR promoter: bla
   5859..5911    -  misc_feature   bom (fragment): basis of mobility region from pBR322
>Addgene plasmid #101129 | pSNAPf-Cox8A Control Plasmid | addgene full sequence | sequence record 360359 | Addgene NGS Result
GACATTGATTATTGACTAGTTATTAATAGTAATCAATTACGGGGTCATTAGTTCATAGCCCATATATGGA
GTTCCGCGTTACATAACTTACGGTAAATGGCCCGCCTGGCTGACCGCCCAACGACCCCCGCCCATTGACG
TCAATAATGACGTATGTTCCCATAGTAACGCCAATAGGGACTTTCCATTGACGTCAATGGGTGGAGTATT
TACGGTAAACTGCCCACTTGGCAGTACATCAAGTGTATCATATGCCAAGTACGCCCCCTATTGACGTCAA
TGACGGTAAATGGCCCGCCTGGCATTATGCCCAGTACATGACCTTATGGGACTTTCCTACTTGGCAGTAC
ATCTACGTATTAGTCATCGCTATTACCATGGTGATGCGGTTTTGGCAGTACATCAATGGGCGTGGATAGC
GGTTTGACTCACGGGGATTTCCAAGTCTCCACCCCATTGACGTCAATGGGAGTTTGTTTTGGCACCAAAA
TCAACGGGACTTTCCAAAATGTCGTAACAACTCCGCCCCATTGACGCAAATGGGCGGTAGGCGTGTACGG
TGGGAGGTCTATATAAGCAGAGCTCTCTGGCTAACTAGAGAACCCACTGCTTACTGGCTTATCGAAATTA
ATACGACTCACTATAGGGAGACCCAAGCTTGGTACCGAGCTCGGATCGATGGCCGCAAGCTTACCATGTC
CGTCCTGACGCCGCTGCTGCTGCGGGGCTTGACAGGCTCGGCCCGGCGGCTCCCAGTGCCGCGCGCCAAG
ATCCATTCGTTGCCGCCGGAGGGGAAGCTTGGGATCATGGAATTGGCCGTTGGGCTTACCTCCTGCTTCG
TGACCTTCCTCCTGCCAGCGGGCTGGATCCTGTCACACCTGGAGACCTACAGGAGGCCAGAGGATATCGG
CGCGCCAGCATTTAAATCTGTACAGACCGGTGAATTCACCATGGACAAAGACTGCGAAATGAAGCGCACC
ACCCTGGATAGCCCTCTGGGCAAGCTGGAACTGTCTGGGTGCGAACAGGGCCTGCACCGTATCATCTTCC
TGGGCAAAGGAACATCTGCCGCCGACGCCGTGGAAGTGCCTGCCCCAGCCGCCGTGCTGGGCGGACCAGA
GCCACTGATGCAGGCCACCGCCTGGCTCAACGCCTACTTTCACCAGCCTGAGGCCATCGAGGAGTTCCCT
GTGCCAGCCCTGCACCACCCAGTGTTCCAGCAGGAGAGCTTTACCCGCCAGGTGCTGTGGAAACTGCTGA
AAGTGGTGAAGTTCGGAGAGGTCATCAGCTACAGCCACCTGGCCGCCCTGGCCGGCAATCCCGCCGCCAC
CGCCGCCGTGAAAACCGCCCTGAGCGGAAATCCCGTGCCCATTCTGATCCCCTGCCACCGGGTGGTGCAG
GGCGACCTGGACGTGGGGGGCTACGAGGGCGGGCTCGCCGTGAAAGAGTGGCTGCTGGCCCACGAGGGCC
ACAGACTGGGCAAGCCTGGGCTGGGTCCTGCAGGCGGATCCGCGTTTAAACTCGAGGTTAATTAATGAGC
GGCCGCATAGATAACTGATCCAGTGTGCTGGAATTAATTCGCTGTCTGCGAGGGCCAGCTGTTGGGGTGA
GTACTCCCTCTCAAAAGCGGGCATGACTTCTGCGCTAAGATTGTCAGTTTCCAAAAACGAGGAGGATTTG
ATATTCACCTGGCCCGCGGTGATGCCTTTGAGGGTGGCCGCGTCCATCTGGTCAGAAAAGACAATCTTTT
TGTTGTCAAGCTTGAGGTGTGGCAGGCTTGAGATCTGGCCATACACTTGAGTGACAATGACATCCACTTT
GCCTTTCTCTCCACAGGTGTCCACTCCCAGGTCCAACTGCAGGTCGAGCATGCATCTAGGGCGGCCAATT
CCGCCCCTCTCCCCCCCCCCCTTTTCCCTCCCCCCCCCCTAACGTTACTGGCCGAAGCCGCTTGGAATAA
GGCCGGTGTGCGTTTGTCTATATGTTATTTTCCACCATATTGCCGTCTTTTGGCAATGTGAGGGCCCGGA
AACCTGGCCCTGTCTTCTTGACGAGCATTCCTAGGGGTCTTTCCCCTCTCGCCAAAGGAATGCAAGGTCT
GTTGAATGTCGTGAAGGAAGCAGTTCCTCTGGAAGCTTCTTGAAGACAAACAACGTCTGTAGCGACCCTT
TGCAGGCAGCGGAACCCCCCACCTGGCGACAGGTGCCTCTGCGGCCAAAAGCCACGTGTATAAGATACAC
CTGCAAAGGCGGCACAACCCCAGTGCCACGTTGTGAGTTGGATAGTTGTGGAAAGAGTCAAATGGCTCTC
CTCAAGCGTATTCAACAAGGGGCTGAAGGATGCCCAGAAGGTACCCCATTGTATGGGATCTGATCTGGGG
CCTCGGTGCACATGCTTTACATGTGTTTAGTCGAGGTTAAAAAAACGTCTAGGCCCCCCGAACCACGGGG
ACGTGGTTTTCCTTTGAAAAACACGATGATAAGCTTGCCACAACCCGGGATAATTCCTGCAGCCAATATG
GGATCGGCCATTGAACAAGATGGATTGCACGCAGGTTCTCCGGCCGCTTGGGTGGAGAGGCTATTCGGCT
ATGACTGGGCACAACAGACAATCGGCTGCTCTGATGCCGCCGTGTTCCGGCTGTCAGCGCAGGGGCGCCC
GGTTCTTTTTGTCAAGACCGACCTGTCCGGTGCCCTGAATGAACTGCAGGACGAGGCAGCGCGGCTATCG
TGGCTGGCCACGACGGGCGTTCCTTGCGCAGCTGTGCTCGACGTTGTCACTGAAGCGGGAAGGGACTGGC
TGCTATTGGGCGAAGTGCCGGGGCAGGATCTCCTGTCATCTCACCTTGCTCCTGCCGAGAAAGTATCCAT
CATGGCTGATGCAATGCGGCGGCTGCATACGCTTGATCCGGCTACCTGCCCATTCGACCACCAAGCGAAA
CATCGCATCGAGCGAGCACGTACTCGGATGGAAGCCGGTCTTGTCGATCAGGATGATCTGGACGAAGAGC
ATCAGGGGCTCGCGCCAGCCGAACTGTTCGCCAGGCTCAAGGCGCGCATGCCCGACGGCGATGATCTCGT
CGTGACCCATGGCGATGCCTGCTTGCCGAATATCATGGTGGAAAATGGCCGCTTTTCTGGATTCATCGAC
TGTGGCCGGCTGGGTGTGGCGGACCGCTATCAGGACATAGCGTTGGCTACCCGTGATATTGCTGAAGAGC
TTGGCGGCGAATGGGCTGACCGCTTCCTCGTGCTTTACGGTATCGCCGCTCCCGATTCGCAGCGCATCGC
CTTCTATCGCCTTCTTGACGAGTTCTTCTGAGGGGATCAATTCTCTAGATAACTGATCATAATCAGCCAT
ACCACATTTGTAGAGGTTTTACTTGCTTTAAAAAACCTCCCACACCTCCCCCTGAACCTGAAACATAAAA
TGAATGCAATTGTTGTTGTTAACTTGTTTATTGCAGCTTATAATGGTTACAAATAAAGCAATAGCATCAC
AAATTTCACAAATAAAGCATTTTTTTCACTGCATTCTAGTTGTGGTTTGTCCAAACTCATCAATGTATCT
TAACGCGTCGAGTGCATTCTAGTTGTGGTTTGTCCAAACTCATCAATGTATCTTATCATGTCTGTATACC
GTCGACCTCTAGCTAGAGCTTGGCGTAATCATGGTCATAGCTGTTTCCTGTGTGAAATTGTTATCCGCTC
ACAATTCCACACAACATACGAGCCGGAAGCATAAAGTGTAAAGCCTGGGGTGCCTAATGAGTGAGCTAAC
TCACATTAATTGCGTTGCGCTCACTGCCCGCTTTCCAGTCGGGAAACCTGTCGTGCCAGCTGCATTAATG
AATCGGCCAACGCGCGGGGAGAGGCGGTTTGCGTATTGGGCGCTCTTCCGCTTCCTCGCTCACTGACTCG
CTGCGCTCGGTCGTTCGGCTGCGGCGAGCGGTATCAGCTCACTCAAAGGCGGTAATACGGTTATCCACAG
AATCAGGGGATAACGCAGGAAAGAACATGTGAGCAAAAGGCCAGCAAAAGGCCAGGAACCGTAAAAAGGC
CGCGTTGCTGGCGTTTTTCCATAGGCTCCGCCCCCCTGACGAGCATCACAAAAATCGACGCTCAAGTCAG
AGGTGGCGAAACCCGACAGGACTATAAAGATACCAGGCGTTTCCCCCTGGAAGCTCCCTCGTGCGCTCTC
CTGTTCCGACCCTGCCGCTTACCGGATACCTGTCCGCCTTTCTCCCTTCGGGAAGCGTGGCGCTTTCTCA
TAGCTCACGCTGTAGGTATCTCAGTTCGGTGTAGGTCGTTCGCTCCAAGCTGGGCTGTGTGCACGAACCC
CCCGTTCAGCCCGACCGCTGCGCCTTATCCGGTAACTATCGTCTTGAGTCCAACCCGGTAAGACACGACT
TATCGCCACTGGCAGCAGCCACTGGTAACAGGATTAGCAGAGCGAGGTATGTAGGCGGTGCTACAGAGTT
CTTGAAGTGGTGGCCTAACTACGGCTACACTAGAAGAACAGTATTTGGTATCTGCGCTCTGCTGAAGCCA
GTTACCTTCGGAAAAAGAGTTGGTAGCTCTTGATCCGGCAAACAAACCACCGCTGGTAGCGGTGGTTTTT
TTGTTTGCAAGCAGCAGATTACGCGCAGAAAAAAAGGATCTCAAGAAGATCCTTTGATCTTTTCTACGGG
GTCTGACGCTCAGTGGAACGAAAACTCACGTTAAGGGATTTTGGTCATGAGATTATCAAAAAGGATCTTC
ACCTAGATCCTTTTAAATTAAAAATGAAGTTTTAAATCAATCTAAAGTATATATGAGTAAACTTGGTCTG
ACAGTTACCAATGCTTAATCAGTGAGGCACCTATCTCAGCGATCTGTCTATTTCGTTCATCCATAGTTGC
CTGACTCCCCGTCGTGTAGATAACTACGATACGGGAGGGCTTACCATCTGGCCCCAGTGCTGCAATGATA
CCGCGAGACCCACGCTCACCGGCTCCAGATTTATCAGCAATAAACCAGCCAGCCGGAAGGGCCGAGCGCA
GAAGTGGTCCTGCAACTTTATCCGCCTCCATCCAGTCTATTAATTGTTGCCGGGAAGCTAGAGTAAGTAG
TTCGCCAGTTAATAGTTTGCGCAACGTTGTTGCCATTGCTACAGGCATCGTGGTGTCACGCTCGTCGTTT
GGTATGGCTTCATTCAGCTCCGGTTCCCAACGATCAAGGCGAGTTACATGATCCCCCATGTTGTGCAAAA
AAGCGGTTAGCTCCTTCGGTCCTCCGATCGTTGTCAGAAGTAAGTTGGCCGCAGTGTTATCACTCATGGT
TATGGCAGCACTGCATAATTCTCTTACTGTCATGCCATCCGTAAGATGCTTTTCTGTGACTGGTGAGTAC
TCAACCAAGTCATTCTGAGAATAGTGTATGCGGCGACCGAGTTGCTCTTGCCCGGCGTCAATACGGGATA
ATACCGCGCCACATAGCAGAACTTTAAAAGTGCTCATCATTGGAAAACGTTCTTCGGGGCGAAAACTCTC
AAGGATCTTACCGCTGTTGAGATCCAGTTCGATGTAACCCACTCGTGCACCCAACTGATCTTCAGCATCT
TTTACTTTCACCAGCGTTTCTGGGTGAGCAAAAACAGGAAGGCAAAATGCCGCAAAAAAGGGAATAAGGG
CGACACGGAAATGTTGAATACTCATACTCTTCCTTTTTCAATATTATTGAAGCATTTATCAGGGTTATTG
TCTCATGAGCGGATACATATTTGAATGTATTTAGAAAAATAAACAAATAGGGGTTCCGCGCACATTTCCC
CGAAAAGTGCCACCTGACGTCGACGGATCGGGAGATCTCCCGATCCCCTATGGTGCACTCTCAGTACAAT
CTGCTCTGATGCCGCATAGTTAAGCCAGTATCTGCTCCCTGCTTGTGTGTTGGAGGTCGCTGAGTAGTGC
GCGAGCAAAATTTAAGCTACAACAAGGCAAGGCTTGACCGACAATTGCATGAAGAATCTGCTTAGGGTTA
GGCGTTTTGCGCTGCTTCGCGATGTACGGGCCAGATATACGCGTT
